>Addgene plasmid #138532 | pFUW-TetO-tdTomato-cNLS | addgene full sequence | sequence record 274401 | Addgene NGS Result
CGATGTACGGGCCAGATATACGCGTTGACATTGATTATTGACTAGTTATTAATAGTAATCAATTACGGGG
TCATTAGTTCATAGCCCATATATGGAGTTCCGCGTTACATAACTTACGGTAAATGGCCCGCCTGGCTGAC
CGCCCAACGACCCCCGCCCATTGACGTCAATAATGACGTATGTTCCCATAGTAACGCCAATAGGGACTTT
CCATTGACGTCAATGGGTGGAGTATTTACGGTAAACTGCCCACTTGGCAGTACATCAAGTGTATCATATG
CCAAGTACGCCCCCTATTGACGTCAATGACGGTAAATGGCCCGCCTGGCATTATGCCCAGTACATGACCT
TATGGGACTTTCCTACTTGGCAGTACATCTACGTATTAGTCATCGCTATTACCATGGTGATGCGGTTTTG
GCAGTACATCAATGGGCGTGGATAGCGGTTTGACTCACGGGGATTTCCAAGTCTCCACCCCATTGACGTC
AATGGGAGTTTGTTTTGGCACCAAAATCAACGGGACTTTCCAAAATGTCGTAACAACTCCGCCCCATTGA
CGCAAATGGGCGGTAGGCGTGTACGGTGGGAGGTCTATATAAGCAGCGCGTTTTGCCTGTACTGGGTCTC
TCTGGTTAGACCAGATCTGAGCCTGGGAGCTCTCTGGCTAACTAGGGAACCCACTGCTTAAGCCTCAATA
AAGCTTGCCTTGAGTGCTTCAAGTAGTGTGTGCCCGTCTGTTGTGTGACTCTGGTAACTAGAGATCCCTC
AGACCCTTTTAGTCAGTGTGGAAAATCTCTAGCAGTGGCGCCCGAACAGGGACTTGAAAGCGAAAGGGAA
ACCAGAGGAGCTCTCTCGACGCAGGACTCGGCTTGCTGAAGCGCGCACGGCAAGAGGCGAGGGGCGGCGA
CTGGTGAGTACGCCAAAAATTTTGACTAGCGGAGGCTAGAAGGAGAGAGATGGGTGCGAGAGCGTCAGTA
TTAAGCGGGGGAGAATTAGATCGCGATGGGAAAAAATTCGGTTAAGGCCAGGGGGAAAGAAAAAATATAA
ATTAAAACATATAGTATGGGCAAGCAGGGAGCTAGAACGATTCGCAGTTAATCCTGGCCTGTTAGAAACA
TCAGAAGGCTGTAGACAAATACTGGGACAGCTACAACCATCCCTTCAGACAGGATCAGAAGAACTTAGAT
CATTATATAATACAGTAGCAACCCTCTATTGTGTGCATCAAAGGATAGAGATAAAAGACACCAAGGAAGC
TTTAGACAAGATAGAGGAAGAGCAAAACAAAAGTAAGACCACCGCACAGCAAGCGGCCGCTGATCTTCAG
ACCTGGAGGAGGAGATATGAGGGACAATTGGAGAAGTGAATTATATAAATATAAAGTAGTAAAAATTGAA
CCATTAGGAGTAGCACCCACCAAGGCAAAGAGAAGAGTGGTGCAGAGAGAAAAAAGAGCAGTGGGAATAG
GAGCTTTGTTCCTTGGGTTCTTGGGAGCAGCAGGAAGCACTATGGGCGCAGCGTCAATGACGCTGACGGT
ACAGGCCAGACAATTATTGTCTGGTATAGTGCAGCAGCAGAACAATTTGCTGAGGGCTATTGAGGCGCAA
CAGCATCTGTTGCAACTCACAGTCTGGGGCATCAAGCAGCTCCAGGCAAGAATCCTGGCTGTGGAAAGAT
ACCTAAAGGATCAACAGCTCCTGGGGATTTGGGGTTGCTCTGGAAAACTCATTTGCACCACTGCTGTGCC
TTGGAATGCTAGTTGGAGTAATAAATCTCTGGAACAGATTTGGAATCACACGACCTGGATGGAGTGGGAC
AGAGAAATTAACAATTACACAAGCTTAATACACTCCTTAATTGAAGAATCGCAAAACCAGCAAGAAAAGA
ATGAACAAGAATTATTGGAATTAGATAAATGGGCAAGTTTGTGGAATTGGTTTAACATAACAAATTGGCT
GTGGTATATAAAATTATTCATAATGATAGTAGGAGGCTTGGTAGGTTTAAGAATAGTTTTTGCTGTACTT
TCTATAGTGAATAGAGTTAGGCAGGGATATTCACCATTATCGTTTCAGACCCACCTCCCAACCCCGAGGG
GACCCGACAGGCCCGAAGGAATAGAAGAAGAAGGTGGAGAGAGAGACAGAGACAGATCCATTCGATTAGT
GAACGGATCGGCACTGCGTGCGCCAATTCTGCAGACAAATGGCAGTATTCATCCACAATTTTAAAAGAAA
AGGGGGGATTGGGGGGTACAGTGCAGGGGAAAGAATAGTAGACATAATAGCAACAGACATACAAACTAAA
GAATTACAAAAACAAATTACAAAAATTCAAAATTTTCGGGTTTATTACAGGGACAGCAGAGATCCAGTTT
GGTTATCGAGTTTACCACTCCCTATCAGTGATAGAGAAAAGTGAAAGTCGAGTTTACCACTCCCTATCAG
TGATAGAGAAAAGTGAAAGTCGAGTTTACCACTCCCTATCAGTGATAGAGAAAAGTGAAAGTCGAGTTTA
CCACTCCCTATCAGTGATAGAGAAAAGTGAAAGTCGAGTTTACCACTCCCTATCAGTGATAGAGAAAAGT
GAAAGTCGAGTTTACCACTCCCTATCAGTGATAGAGAAAAGTGAAAGTCGAGTTTACCACTCCCTATCAG
TGATAGAGAAAAGTGAAAGTCGAGCTCGGTACCCGGGTCGAGGTAGGCGTGTACGGTGGGAGGCCTATAT
AAGCAGAGCTCGTTTAGTGAACCGTCAGATCGCCTGGAGACGCCATCCACGCTGTTTTGACCTCCATAGA
AGACACCGGGACCGATCCAGCCTCCGCGGCCCCGAATTACAGGCCGCCACCATGGTGAGCAAGGGCGAGG
AGGTCATCAAAGAGTTCATGCGCTTCAAGGTGCGCATGGAGGGCTCCATGAACGGCCACGAGTTCGAGAT
CGAGGGCGAGGGCGAGGGCCGCCCCTACGAGGGCACCCAGACCGCCAAGCTGAAGGTGACCAAGGGCGGC
CCCCTGCCCTTCGCCTGGGACATCCTGTCCCCCCAGTTCATGTACGGCTCCAAGGCGTACGTGAAGCACC
CCGCCGACATCCCCGATTACAAGAAGCTGTCCTTCCCCGAGGGCTTCAAGTGGGAGCGCGTGATGAACTT
CGAGGACGGCGGTCTGGTGACCGTGACCCAGGACTCCTCCCTGCAGGACGGCACGCTGATCTACAAGGTG
AAGATGCGCGGCACCAACTTCCCCCCCGACGGCCCCGTAATGCAGAAGAAGACCATGGGCTGGGAGGCCT
CCACCGAGCGCCTGTACCCCCGCGACGGCGTGCTGAAGGGCGAGATCCACCAGGCCCTGAAGCTGAAGGA
CGGCGGCCACTACCTGGTGGAGTTCAAGACCATCTACATGGCCAAGAAGCCCGTGCAACTGCCCGGCTAC
TACTACGTGGACACCAAGCTGGACATCACCTCCCACAACGAGGACTACACCATCGTGGAACAGTACGAGC
GCTCCGAGGGCCGCCACCACCTGTTCCTGGGGCATGGCACCGGCAGCACCGGCAGCGGCAGCTCCGGCAC
CGCCTCCTCCGAGGACAACAACATGGCCGTCATCAAAGAGTTCATGCGCTTCAAGGTGCGCATGGAGGGC
TCCATGAACGGCCACGAGTTCGAGATCGAGGGCGAGGGCGAGGGCCGCCCCTACGAGGGCACCCAGACCG
CCAAGCTGAAGGTGACCAAGGGCGGCCCCCTGCCCTTCGCCTGGGACATCCTGTCCCCCCAGTTCATGTA
CGGCTCCAAGGCGTACGTGAAGCACCCCGCCGACATCCCCGATTACAAGAAGCTGTCCTTCCCCGAGGGC
TTCAAGTGGGAGCGCGTGATGAACTTCGAGGACGGCGGTCTGGTGACCGTGACCCAGGACTCCTCCCTGC
AGGACGGCACGCTGATCTACAAGGTGAAGATGCGCGGCACCAACTTCCCCCCCGACGGCCCCGTAATGCA
GAAGAAGACCATGGGCTGGGAGGCCTCCACCGAGCGCCTGTACCCCCGCGACGGCGTGCTGAAGGGCGAG
ATCCACCAGGCCCTGAAGCTGAAGGACGGCGGCCACTACCTGGTGGAGTTCAAGACCATCTACATGGCCA
AGAAGCCCGTGCAACTGCCCGGCTACTACTACGTGGACACCAAGCTGGACATCACCTCCCACAACGAGGA
CTACACCATCGTGGAACAGTACGAGCGCTCCGAGGGCCGCCACCACCTGTTCCTGTACGGCATGGACGAG
CTGTACAAGTCCGGACTCAGATCTCGAGCTGATCCAAAAAAGAAGAGAAAGGTAGATCCAAAAAAGAAGA
GAAAGGTAGATCCAAAAAAGAAGAGAAAGGTAGGATCCACCGGATCTAGATAACTGATCAGCTAGCTATC
AGGATCCTACGAGGCGCGCCAGATAGAATTCTCTTGGGCCTCAAGGGCCATGAGTTAACCAGTTCTAGAT
GTGACTCATGTCAATTCGATATCAAGCTTATCGATAATCAACCTCTGGATTACAAAATTTGTGAAAGATT
GACTGGTATTCTTAACTATGTTGCTCCTTTTACGCTATGTGGATACGCTGCTTTAATGCCTTTGTATCAT
GCTATTGCTTCCCGTATGGCTTTCATTTTCTCCTCCTTGTATAAATCCTGGTTGCTGTCTCTTTATGAGG
AGTTGTGGCCCGTTGTCAGGCAACGTGGCGTGGTGTGCACTGTGTTTGCTGACGCAACCCCCACTGGTTG
GGGCATTGCCACCACCTGTCAGCTCCTTTCCGGGACTTTCGCTTTCCCCCTCCCTATTGCCACGGCGGAA
CTCATCGCCGCCTGCCTTGCCCGCTGCTGGACAGGGGCTCGGCTGTTGGGCACTGACAATTCCGTGGTGT
TGTCGGGGAAATCATCGTCCTTTCCTTGGCTGCTCGCCTGTGTTGCCACCTGGATTCTGCGCGGGACGTC
CTTCTGCTACGTCCCTTCGGCCCTCAATCCAGCGGACCTTCCTTCCCGCGGCCTGCTGCCGGCTCTGCGG
CCTCTTCCGCGTCTTCGCCTTCGCCCTCAGACGAGTCGGATCTCCCTTTGGGCCGCCTCCCCGCATCGAT
ACCGTCGACCTCGAGACCTAGAAAAACATGGAGCAATCACAAGTAGCAATACAGCAGCTACCAATGCTGA
TTGTGCCTGGCTAGAAGCACAAGAGGAGGAGGAGGTGGGTTTTCCAGTCACACCTCAGGTACCTTTAAGA
CCAATGACTTACAAGGCAGCTGTAGATCTTAGCCACTTTTTAAAAGAAAAGGGGGGACTGGAAGGGCTAA
TTCACTCCCAACGAAGACAAGATATCCTTGATCTGTGGATCTACCACACACAAGGCTACTTCCCTGATTG
GCAGAACTACACACCAGGGCCAGGGATCAGATATCCACTGACCTTTGGATGGTGCTACAAGCTAGTACCA
GTTGAGCAAGAGAAGGTAGAAGAAGCCAATGAAGGAGAGAACACCCGCTTGTTACACCCTGTGAGCCTGC
ATGGGATGGATGACCCGGAGAGAGAAGTATTAGAGTGGAGGTTTGACAGCCGCCTAGCATTTCATCACAT
GGCCCGAGAGCTGCATCCGGACTGTACTGGGTCTCTCTGGTTAGACCAGATCTGAGCCTGGGAGCTCTCT
GGCTAACTAGGGAACCCACTGCTTAAGCCTCAATAAAGCTTGCCTTGAGTGCTTCAAGTAGTGTGTGCCC
GTCTGTTGTGTGACTCTGGTAACTAGAGATCCCTCAGACCCTTTTAGTCAGTGTGGAAAATCTCTAGCAG
GGCCCGTTTAAACCCGCTGATCAGCCTCGACTGTGCCTTCTAGTTGCCAGCCATCTGTTGTTTGCCCCTC
CCCCGTGCCTTCCTTGACCCTGGAAGGTGCCACTCCCACTGTCCTTTCCTAATAAAATGAGGAAATTGCA
TCGCATTGTCTGAGTAGGTGTCATTCTATTCTGGGGGGTGGGGTGGGGCAGGACAGCAAGGGGGAGGATT
GGGAAGACAATAGCAGGCATGCTGGGGATGCGGTGGGCTCTATGGCTTCTGAGGCGGAAAGAACCAGCTG
GGGCTCTAGGGGGTATCCCC
[124 nt withheld, positions 6111-6234]
C
[91 nt withheld, positions 6236-6326]
A
[49 nt withheld, positions 6328-6376]
CCTTTGACGTTGGAGTCCACGTTCTTT
[37 nt withheld, positions 6404-6440]
ACCCTATCTCGGTCTATTCTTTTGATTTATAAGGGATTTTGCCGATTTCGGCCTATTGGTTAAAAAATGA
GCTGATTTAACAAAAATTTAACGCGAATTAATTCTGTGGAATGTGTGTCAGTTAGGGTGTGGAAAGTCCC
CAGGCTCCCCAGCAGGCAGAAGTATGCAAAGCATGCATCTCAATTAGTCAGCAACCAGGTGTGGAAAGTC
CCCAGGCTCCCCAGCAGGCAGAAGTATGCAAAGCATGCATCTCAATTAGTCAGCAACCATAGTCCCGCCC
CTAACTCCGCCCATCCCGCCCCTAACTCCGCCCAGTTCCGCCCATTCTCCGCCCCATGGCTGACTAATTT
TTTTTATTTATGCAGAGGCCGAGGCCGCCTCTGCCTCTGAGCTATTCCAGAAGTAGTGAGGAGGCTTTTT
TGGAGGCCTAGGCTTTTGCAAAAAGCTCCCGGGAGCTTGTATATCCATTTTCGGATCTGATCAGCACGTG
TTGACAATTAATCATCGGCATAGTATATCGGCATAGTATAATACGACAAGGTGAGGAACTAAACCATGGC
CAAGTTGACCAGTGCCGTTCCGGTGCTCACCGCGCGCGACGTCGCCGGAGCGGTCGAGTTCTGGACCGAC
CGGCTCGGGTTCTCCCGGGACTTCGTGGAGGACGACTTCGCCGGTGTGGTCCGGGACGACGTGACCCTGT
TCATCAGCGCGGTCCAGGACCAGGTGGTGCCGGACAACACCCTGGCCTGGGTGTGGGTGCGCGGCCTGGA
CGAGCTGTACGCCGAGTGGTCGGAGGTCGTGTCCACGAACTTCCGGGACGCCTCCGGGCCGGCCATGACC
GAGATCGGCGAGCAGCCGTGGGGGCGGGAGTTCGCCCTGCGCGACCCGGCCGGCAACTGCGTGCACTTCG
TGGCCGAGGAGCAGGACTGACACGTGCTACGAGATTTCGATTCCACCGCCGCCTTCTATGAAAGGTTGGG
CTTCGGAATCGTTTTCCGGGACGCCGGCTGGATGATCCTCCAGCGCGGGGATCTCATGCTGGAGTTCTTC
GCCCACCCCAACTTGTTTATTGCAGCTTATAATGGTTACAAATAAAGCAATAGCATCACAAATTTCACAA
ATAAAGCATTTTTTTCACTGCATTCTAGTTGTGGTTTGTCCAAACTCATCAATGTATCTTATCATGTCTG
TATACCGTCGACCTCTAGCTAGAGCTTGGCGTAATCATGGTCATAGCTGTTTCCTGTGTGAAATTGTTAT
CCGCTCACAATTCCACACAACATACGAGCCGGAAGCATAAAGTGTAAAGCCTGGGGTGCCTAATGAGTGA
GCTAACTCACATTAATTGCGTTGCGCTCACTGCCCGCTTTCCAGTCGGGAAACCTGTCGTGCCAGCTGCA
TTAATGAATCGGCCAACGCGCGGGGAGAGGCGGTTTGCGTATTGGGCGCTCTTCCGCTTCCTCGCTCACT
GACTCGCTGCGCTCGGTCGTTCGGCTGCGGCGAGCGGTATCAGCTCACTCAAAGGCGGTAATACGGTTAT
CCACAGAATCAGGGGATAACGCAGGAAAGAACATGTGAGCAAAAGGCCAGCAAAAGGCCAGGAACCGTAA
AAAGGCCGCGTTGCTGGCGTTTTTCCATAGGCTCCGCCCCCCTGACGAGCATCACAAAAATCGACGCTCA
AGTCAGAGGTGGCGAAACCCGACAGGACTATAAAGATACCAGGCGTTTCCCCCTGGAAGCTCCCTCGTGC
GCTCTCCTGTTCCGACCCTGCCGCTTACCGGATACCTGTCCGCCTTTCTCCCTTCGGGAAGCGTGGCGCT
TTCTCATAGCTCACGCTGTAGGTATCTCAGTTCGGTGTAGGTCGTTCGCTCCAAGCTGGGCTGTGTGCAC
GAACCCCCCGTTCAGCCCGACCGCTGCGCCTTATCCGGTAACTATCGTCTTGAGTCCAACCCGGTAAGAC
ACGACTTATCGCCACTGGCAGCAGCCACTGGTAACAGGATTAGCAGAGCGAGGTATGTAGGCGGTGCTAC
AGAGTTCTTGAAGTGGTGGCCTAACTACGGCTACACTAGAAGAACAGTATTTGGTATCTGCGCTCTGCTG
AAGCCAGTTACCTTCGGAAAAAGAGTTGGTAGCTCTTGATCCGGCAAACAAACCACCGCTGGTAGCGGTG
GTTTTTTTGTTTGCAAGCAGCAGATTACGCGCAGAAAAAAAGGATCTCAAGAAGATCCTTTGATCTTTTC
TACGGGGTCTGACGCTCAGTGGAACGAAAACTCACGTTAAGGGATTTTGGTCATGAGATTATCAAAAAGG
ATCTTCACCTAGATCCTTTTAAATTAAAAATGAAGTTTTAAATCAATCTAAAGTATATATGAGTAAACTT
GGTCTGACAGTTACCAATGCTTAATCAGTGAGGCACCTATCTCAGCGATCTGTCTATTTCGTTCATCCAT
AGTTGCCTGACTCCCCGTCGTGTAGATAACTACGATACGGGAGGGCTTACCATCTGGCCCCAGTGCTGCA
ATGATACCGCGAGACCCACGCTCACCGGCTCCAGATTTATCAGCAATAAACCAGCCAGCCGGAAGGGCCG
AGCGCAGAAGTGGTCCTGCAACTTTATCCGCCTCCATCCAGTCTATTAATTGTTGCCGGGAAGCTAGAGT
AAGTAGTTCGCCAGTTAATAGTTTGCGCAACGTTGTTGCCATTGCTACAGGCATCGTGGTGTCACGCTCG
TCGTTTGGTATGGCTTCATTCAGCTCCGGTTCCCAACGATCAAGGCGAGTTACATGATCCCCCATGTTGT
GCAAAAAAGCGGTTAGCTCCTTCGGTCCTCCGATCGTTGTCAGAAGTAAGTTGGCCGCAGTGTTATCACT
CATGGTTATGGCAGCACTGCATAATTCTCTTACTGTCATGCCATCCGTAAGATGCTTTTCTGTGACTGGT
GAGTACTCAACCAAGTCATTCTGAGAATAGTGTATGCGGCGACCGAGTTGCTCTTGCCCGGCGTCAATAC
GGGATAATACCGCGCCACATAGCAGAACTTTAAAAGTGCTCATCATTGGAAAACGTTCTTCGGGGCGAAA
ACTCTCAAGGATCTTACCGCTGTTGAGATCCAGTTCGATGTAACCCACTCGTGCACCCAACTGATCTTCA
GCATCTTTTACTTTCACCAGCGTTTCTGGGTGAGCAAAAACAGGAAGGCAAAATGCCGCAAAAAAGGGAA
TAAGGGCGACACGGAAATGTTGAATACTCATACTCTTCCTTTTTCAATATTATTGAAGCATTTATCAGGG
TTATTGTCTCATGAGCGGATACATATTTGAATGTATTTAGAAAAATAAACAAATAGGGGTTCCGCGCACA
TTTCCCCGAAAAGTGCCACCTGACGTCGACGGATCGGGAGATCTCCCGATCCCCTATGGTGCACTCTCAG
TACAATCTGCTCTGATGCCGCATAGTTAAGCCAGTATCTGCTCCCTGCTTGTGTGTTGGAGGTCGCTGAG
TAGTGCGCGAGCAAAATTTAAGCTACAACAAGGCAAGGCTTGACCGACAATTGCATGAAGAATCTGCTTA
GGGTTAGGCGTTTTGCGCTGCTTCG
Features (pLannotate 1.2.2; 36 found; start..end, strand, type, name):
     27..406     +  enhancer       CMV enhancer: human cytomegalovirus immediate early enhancer
    407..606     +  promoter       CMV promoter: human cytomegalovirus (CMV) immediate early promoter
    624..804     +  LTR            5' LTR (truncated): truncated 5' long terminal repeat (LTR) from HIV-1
    851..976     +  misc_feature   HIV-1 Ψ: packaging signal of human immunodeficiency virus type 1
    960..1323    +  CDS            HIV-1 gag (fragment): gag protein from human immunodeficiency virus 1; gag
   1469..1702    +  misc_feature   RRE: The Rev response element (RRE) of HIV-1 allows for Rev-dependent mRNA export from the nucleus to the cytoplasm.
   2079..2179    +  CDS            Rev (fragment): human immunodeficiency virus 1 (HIV-1) Rev protein; rev; enhances nuclear export of unspliced and incompletely spliced viral mRNAs
   2229..2346    +  misc_feature   cPPT/CTS: central polypurine tract and central termination sequence of HIV-1
   2399..2669    +  protein_bind   tetracycline response element: contains seven copies of the tetracycline operator tetO tetracycline repressor TetR
   2680..2697    +  misc_feature   MCS (fragment): pUC18/19 multiple cloning site
   2702..2740    +  promoter       minimal CMV promoter: human cytomegalovirus (CMV) immediate early promoter
   2852..4279    +  CDS            tdTomato: tdTomato is a basic (constitutively fluorescent) orange fluorescent protein published in 2004, derived from Discosoma sp.. It is reported to be a somewhat slowly-maturing tandem dimer with low acid sensitivity.
   4280..4300    +  misc_feature   MCS (fragment): multiple cloning site
   4304..4324    +  CDS            SV40 NLS: nuclear localization signal of SV40 (simian virus 40) large T antigen
   4328..4348    +  CDS            SV40 NLS: nuclear localization signal of SV40 (simian virus 40) large T antigen
   4352..4372    +  CDS            SV40 NLS: nuclear localization signal of SV40 (simian virus 40) large T antigen
   4493..4516    +  misc_feature   MCS (fragment): pBluescript multiple cloning site
   4516..5104    +  misc_feature   WPRE: woodchuck hepatitis virus posttranscriptional regulatory element
   5041..5622    +  CDS            nef (fragment): NEF_HV1H2 - Experimental evidence at protein level: Swiss-Prot protein existence level 1. Extracellular Nef protein targets CD4(+) T-lymphocytes for apoptosis by interacting with CXCR4 surface receptors. From Human immunodeficiency virus type 1 group M subtype B (isolate HXB2) (HIV-1).
   5629..5809    +  LTR            5' LTR (truncated): truncated 5' long terminal repeat (LTR) from HIV-1
   5841..6065    +  polyA_signal   bGH poly(A) signal: bovine growth hormone polyadenylation signal
   6069..6090    +  promoter       SV40 promoter (fragment): SV40 enhancer and early promoter
   6111..6539    +  rep_origin     f1 ori (sequence partly withheld): f1 bacteriophage origin of replication; arrow indicates direction of (+) strand synthesis
   6553..6882    +  promoter       SV40 promoter: SV40 enhancer and early promoter
   6930..6977    +  promoter       EM7 promoter: synthetic bacterial promoter&nbsp
   6996..7370    +  CDS            BleoR: antibiotic-binding protein; Sh ble from Streptoalloteichus hindustanus; confers resistance to bleomycin, phleomycin, and Zeocin™
   7380..7505    +  CDS            ble (fragment): BLE_KLEPN - Experimental evidence at protein level: Swiss-Prot protein existence level 1. Binding protein with a strong affinity to the bleomycin family of antibiotics. Binds to CL990; an antimitotic-antibiotic compound. From Klebsiella pneumoniae.
   7500..7621    +  polyA_signal   SV40 poly(A) signal: SV40 polyadenylation signal
   7694..7710    -  protein_bind   lac operator: The lac repressor binds to the lac operator to inhibit transcription in E. coli. This inhibition can be relieved by adding lactose or isopropyl-β-D-thiogalactopyranoside (IPTG). lac repressor encoded by lacI
   7718..7748    -  promoter       lac promoter: promoter for the E. coli lac operon
   7763..7784    -  protein_bind   CAP binding site: CAP binding activates transcription in the presence of cAMP. E. coli catabolite activator protein
   7797..7889    -  CDS            lacI (fragment): lac repressor; lacI; The lac repressor binds to the lac operator to inhibit transcription in E. coli. This inhibition can be relieved by adding lactose or isopropyl-β-D-thiogalactopyranoside (IPTG).
   8072..8660    -  rep_origin     ori: high-copy-number ColE1/pMB1/pBR322/pUC origin of replication
   8831..9691    -  CDS            AmpR: β-lactamase; bla; confers resistance to ampicillin, carbenicillin, and related antibiotics
   9692..9796    -  promoter       AmpR promoter: bla
   9855..9907    -  misc_feature   bom (fragment): basis of mobility region from pBR322
