[The description below was written by a language model from this plasmid's Addgene catalogue record and pLannotate feature annotations shown in this document.]
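Description:
pFUW-TetO-tdTomato-cNLS is an HIV-1-based lentiviral transfer plasmid for doxycycline/tetracycline-regulated expression of a nuclear-targeted red-orange fluorescent protein in mammalian cells. It is built on the FUW-tetO-MCS backbone and totals about 10 kb. In E. coli it is maintained through a high-copy ColE1/pUC-type origin with ampicillin resistance. The backbone also carries an f1 origin and, outside the viral region, an SV40/EM7-driven bleomycin/Zeocin resistance cassette with an SV40 polyadenylation signal.

A CMV enhancer/promoter fused to a truncated 5' LTR drives transcription of the viral genome in packaging cells. This is followed by the Ψ packaging signal with a gag fragment, the Rev response element for Rev-dependent export of the unspliced RNA, and the cPPT/CTS, which aids nuclear import of the reverse-transcribed genome. The internal expression cassette uses a tetracycline response element of seven tetO repeats coupled to a minimal CMV promoter, so transcription depends on a tetracycline-controlled transactivator. The feature table shows no such transactivator on this plasmid, so it must be supplied separately. The promoter drives tdTomato, a tandem-dimer Discosoma-derived fluorescent protein, fused at its C terminus to three tandem copies of the SV40 large T antigen classical nuclear localization signal. A WPRE downstream enhances transcript stability and expression. The cassette ends with a second truncated LTR, annotated by the software as a 5' LTR although it occupies the 3' position, and a bGH polyadenylation signal.

The construct provides inducible, integrated expression of a fluorescent protein that is actively imported into nuclei. The associated work concerns modelling the transport of nuclear proteins along single skeletal muscle cells.
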