Addgene plasmid #138532: pFUW-TetO-tdTomato-cNLS
Purpose: Lentiviral inducible expression of tdTomato with nuclear localization signal
Depositing lab: Christopher Grigsby & Ana Teixeira. Depositing organization: Karolinska Institutet. Publication: Modeling the transport of nuclear proteins along single skeletal muscle cells. Taylor-Weiner H, Grigsby CL, Ferreira DMS, Dias JM, Stevens MM, Ruas JL, Teixeira AI. Proc Natl Acad Sci U S A. 2020 Feb 11;117(6):2978-2986. doi: 10.1073/pnas.1919600117. Epub 2020 Jan 27. PubMed 31988126.
Backbone
  Vector backbone: FUW-tetO-MCS
  Backbone manufacturer: Stefano Piccolo (Addgene plasmid # 84008)
  Backbone size w/o insert (bp): 8477
  Total vector size (bp): 10035
  Vector type: Mammalian Expression, Lentiviral
Growth in bacteria
  Bacterial resistance: Ampicillin, 100 μg/mL
  Growth temperature: 37°C
  Growth strain: NEB Stable
  Copy number: High Copy
Gene/Insert
  Gene/Insert name: tdTomato
  Species: Synthetic
  Insert size (bp): 1564
  GenBank ID: AY678269.1
  Promoter: TRE-CMV
  Tag / fusion protein: 3x SV40 cNLS (C terminal on insert)
  Cloning method: Unknown
  Sequencing primers: 5′ LNCX; 3′ WPRE-R
Terms and licenses: Academic/Nonprofit Terms; Industry Terms: Not Available to Industry
How to cite: pFUW-TetO-tdTomato-cNLS was a gift from Christopher Grigsby & Ana Teixeira (Addgene plasmid # 138532 ; http://n2t.net/addgene:138532 ; RRID:Addgene_138532)
